>Addgene plasmid #105033 | pKLV2-U6gRNA5(Vps25-g1)-PGKpuroBFP-W | depositor full sequence | sequence record 199135 | Full Sequence
CTAAATTGTAAGCGTTAATATTTTGTTAAAATTCGCGTTAAATTTTTGTTAAATCAGCTCATTTTTTAAC
CAATAGGCCGAAATCGGCAAAATCCCTTATAAATCAAAAGAATAGACCGAGATAGGGT
[37 nt withheld, positions 129-165]
AAAGAACGTGGACTCCAACGTCAAAGG
[49 nt withheld, positions 193-241]
T
[91 nt withheld, positions 243-333]
G
[124 nt withheld, positions 335-458]
CCCATTCGCCATTCAGGCTGCGCAACTGTTGGGAAGGGCGATCGGTGCGGGCCTCTTCGCTATTACGCCA
GCTGGCGAAAGGGGGATGTGCTGCAAGGCGATTAAGTTGGGTAACGCCAGGGTTTTCCCAGTCACGACGT
TGTAAAACGACGGCCAGTGAGCGCGCGTAATACGACTCACTATAGGGCGAATTGACTAGTACATAACTTA
CGGTAAATGGCCCGCCTGGCTGACCGCCCAACGACCCCCGCCCATTGACGTCAATAATGACGTATGTTCC
CATAGTAACGCCAATAGGGACTTTCCATTGACGTCAATGGGTGGAGTATTTACGGTAAACTGCCCACTTG
GCAGTACATCAAGTGTATCATATGCCAAGTACGCCCCCTATTGACGTCAATGACGGTAAATGGCCCGCCT
GGCATTATGCCCAGTACATGACCTTATGGGACTTTCCTACTTGGCAGTACATCTACGTATTAGTCATCGC
TATTACCATGGTGATGCGGTTTTGGCAGTACATCAATGGGCGTGGATAGCGGTTTGACTCACGGGGATTT
CCAAGTCTCCACCCCATTGACGTCAATGGGAGTTTGTTTTGGCACCAAAATCAACGGGACTTTCCAAAAT
GTCGTAACAACTCCGCCCCATTGACGCAAATGGGCGGTAGGCGTGTACGGTGGGAGGTCTATATAAGCAG
CGCGTTTTGCCTGTACTGGGTCTCTCTGGTTAGACCAGATCTGAGCCTGGGAGCTCTCTGGCTAACTAGG
GAACCCACTGCTTAAGCCTCAATAAAGCTTGCCTTGAGTGCTTCAAGTAGTGTGTGCCCGTCTGTTGTGT
GACTCTGGTAACTAGAGATCCCTCAGACCCTTTTAGTCAGTGTGGAAAATCTCTAGCAGTGGCGCCCGAA
CAGGGACTTGAAAGCGAAAGGGAAACCAGAGGAGCTCTCTCGACGCAGGACTCGGCTTGCTGAAGCGCGC
ACGGCAAGAGGCGAGGGGCGGCGACTGGTGAGTACGCCAAAAATTTTGACTAGCGGAGGCTAGAAGGAGA
GAGATGGGTGCGAGAGCGTCAGTATTAAGCGGGGGAGAATTAGATCGCGATGGGAAAAAATTCGGTTAAG
GCCAGGGGGAAAGAAAAAATATAAATTAAAACATATAGTATGGGCAAGCAGGGAGCTAGAACGATTCGCA
GTTAATCCTGGCCTGTTAGAAACATCAGAAGGCTGTAGACAAATACTGGGACAGCTACAACCATCCCTTC
AGACAGGATCAGAAGAACTTAGATCATTATATAATACAGTAGCAACCCTCTATTGTGTGCATCAAAGGAT
AGAGATAAAAGACACCAAGGAAGCTTTAGACAAGATAGAGGAAGAGCAAAACAAAAGTAAGACCACCGCA
CAGCAAGCGGCCGGCCGCGCTGATCTTCAGACCTGGAGGAGGAGATATGAGGGACAATTGGAGAAGTGAA
TTATATAAATATAAAGTAGTAAAAATTGAACCATTAGGAGTAGCACCCACCAAGGCAAAGAGAAGAGTGG
TGCAGAGAGAAAAAAGAGCAGTGGGAATAGGAGCTTTGTTCCTTGGGTTCTTGGGAGCAGCAGGAAGCAC
TATGGGCGCAGCGTCAATGACGCTGACGGTACAGGCCAGACAATTATTGTCTGGTATAGTGCAGCAGCAG
AACAATTTGCTGAGGGCTATTGAGGCGCAACAGCATCTGTTGCAACTCACAGTCTGGGGCATCAAGCAGC
TCCAGGCAAGAATCCTGGCTGTGGAAAGATACCTAAAGGATCAACAGCTCCTGGGGATTTGGGGTTGCTC
TGGAAAACTCATTTGCACCACTGCTGTGCCTTGGAATGCTAGTTGGAGTAATAAATCTCTGGAACAGATT
TGGAATCACACGACCTGGATGGAGTGGGACAGAGAAATTAACAATTACACAAGCTTAATACACTCCTTAA
TTGAAGAATCGCAAAACCAGCAAGAAAAGAATGAACAAGAATTATTGGAATTAGATAAATGGGCAAGTTT
GTGGAATTGGTTTAACATAACAAATTGGCTGTGGTATATAAAATTATTCATAATGATAGTAGGAGGCTTG
GTAGGTTTAAGAATAGTTTTTGCTGTACTTTCTATAGTGAATAGAGTTAGGCAGGGATATTCACCATTAT
CGTTTCAGACCCACCTCCCAACCCCGAGGGGACCCGACAGGCCCGAAGGAATAGAAGAAGAAGGTGGAGA
GAGAGACAGAGACAGATCCATTCGATTAGTGAACGGATCGGCACTGCGTGCGCCAATTCTGCAGACAAAT
GGCAGTATTCATCCACAATTTTAAAAGAAAAGGGGGGATTGGGGGGTACAGTGCAGGGGAAAGAATAGTA
GACATAATAGCAACAGACATACAAACTAAAGAATTACAAAAACAAATTACAAAAATTCAAAATTTTCGGG
TTTATTACAGGGACAGCAGAGATCCAGTTTGGTTAGTACCGGGCCCTACGCGTCCAAGGTCGGGCAGGAA
GAGGGCCTATTTCCCATGATTCCTTCATATTTGCATATACGATACAAGGCTGTTAGAGAGATAATTAGAA
TTAATTTGACTGTAAACACAAAGATATTAGTACAAAATACGTGACGTAGAAAGTAATAATTTCTTGGGTA
GTTTGCAGTTTTAAAATTATGTTTTAAAATGGACTATCATATGCTTACCGTAACTTGAAAGTATTTCGAT
TTCTTGGCTTTATATATCTTGTGGAAAGGACGAAACACCGCAATCTGAATTGACTCCACGTTTAAGAGCT
ATGCTGGAAACAGCATAGCAAGTTTAAATAAGGCTAGTCCGTTATCAACTTGAAAAAGTGGCACCGAGTC
GGTGCTTTTTTTGGATCCAATTCTACCGGGTAGGGGAGGCGCTTTTCCCAAGGCAGTCTGGAGCATGCGC
TTTAGCAGCCCCGCTGGGCACTTGGCGCTACACAAGTGGCCTCTGGCCTCGCACACATTCCACATCCACC
GGTAGGCGCCAACCGGCTCCGTTCTTTGGTGGCCCCTTCGCGCCACCTTCTACTCCTCCCCTAGTCAGGA
AGTTCCCCCCCGCCCCGCAGCTCGCGTCGTGCAGGACGTGACAAATGGAAGTAGCACGTCTCACTAGTCT
CGTGCAGATGGACAGCACCGCTGAGCAATGGAAGCGGGTAGGCCTTTGGGGCAGCGGCCAATAGCAGCTT
TGCTCCTTCGCTTTCTGGGCTCAGAGGCTGGGAAGGGGTGGGTCCGGGGGCGGGCTCAGGGGCGGGCTCA
GGGGCGGGGCGGGCGCCCGAAGGTCCTCCGGAGGCCCGGCATTCTGCACGCTTCAAAAGCGCACGTCTGC
CGCGCTGTTCTCCTCTTCCTCATCTCCGGGCCTTTCGACCTGCATCCATCTAGATCTCGAGCAGCTGAAG
CTTACCATGACCGAGTACAAGCCCACGGTGCGCCTCGCCACCCGCGACGACGTCCCCAGGGCCGTACGCA
CCCTCGCCGCCGCGTTCGCCGACTACCCCGCCACGCGCCACACCGTCGATCCGGACCGCCACATCGAGCG
GGTCACCGAGCTGCAAGAACTCTTCCTCACGCGCGTCGGGCTCGACATCGGCAAGGTGTGGGTCGCGGAC
GACGGCGCCGCGGTGGCGGTCTGGACCACGCCGGAGAGCGTCGAAGCGGGGGCGGTGTTCGCCGAGATCG
GCCCGCGCATGGCCGAGTTGAGCGGTTCCCGGCTGGCCGCGCAGCAACAGATGGAAGGCCTCCTGGCGCC
GCACCGGCCCAAGGAGCCCGCGTGGTTCCTGGCCACCGTCGGCGTCTCGCCCGACCACCAGGGCAAGGGT
CTGGGCAGCGCCGTCGTGCTCCCCGGAGTGGAGGCGGCCGAGCGCGCCGGGGTGCCCGCCTTCCTGGAGA
CCTCCGCGCCCCGCAACCTCCCCTTCTACGAGCGGCTCGGCTTCACCGTCACCGCCGACGTCGAGGTGCC
CGAAGGACCGCGCACCTGGTGCATGACCCGCAAGCCCGGTGCCGGCGGCGGGTCCGGAGGAGAGGGCAGA
GGAAGTCTCCTAACATGCGGTGACGTGGAGGAGAATCCTGGCCCAATGAGCGAGCTGATTAAGGAGAACA
TGCACATGAAGCTGTACATGGAGGGCACCGTGGACAACCATCACTTCAAGTGCACATCCGAGGGCGAAGG
CAAGCCCTACGAGGGCACCCAGACCATGAGAATCAAGGTGGTCGAGGGCGGCCCTCTCCCCTTCGCCTTC
GACATCCTGGCTACTAGCTTCCTCTACGGCAGCAAGACCTTCATCAACCACACCCAGGGCATCCCCGACT
TCTTCAAGCAGTCCTTCCCTGAGGGCTTCACATGGGAGAGAGTCACCACATACGAGGACGGGGGCGTGCT
GACCGCTACCCAGGACACCAGCCTCCAGGACGGCTGCCTCATCTACAACGTCAAGATCAGAGGGGTGAAC
TTCACATCCAACGGCCCTGTGATGCAGAAGAAAACACTCGGCTGGGAGGCCTTCACCGAGACGCTGTACC
CCGCTGACGGCGGCCTGGAAGGCAGAAACGACATGGCCCTGAAGCTCGTGGGCGGGAGCCATCTGATCGC
AAACATCAAGACCACATATAGATCCAAGAAACCCGCTAAGAACCTCAAGATGCCTGGCGTCTACTATGTG
GACTACAGACTGGAAAGAATCAAGGAGGCCAACAACGAGACCTACGTCGAGCAGCACGAGGTGGCAGTGG
CCAGATACTGCGACCTCCCTAGCAAACTGGGGCACAAGCTTAATTGAGCGGCCGCTCAACCTCTGGATTA
CAAAATTTGTGAAAGATTGACTGGTATTCTTAACTATGTTGCTCCTTTTACGCTATGTGGATACGCTGCT
TTAATGCCTTTGTATCATGCTATTGCTTCCCGTATGGCTTTCATTTTCTCCTCCTTGTATAAATCCTGGT
TGCTGTCTCTTTATGAGGAGTTGTGGCCCGTTGTCAGGCAACGTGGCGTGGTGTGCACTGTGTTTGCTGA
CGCAACCCCCACTGGTTGGGGCATTGCCACCACCTGTCAGCTCCTTTCCGGGACTTTCGCTTTCCCCCTC
CCTATTGCCACGGCGGAACTCATCGCCGCCTGCCTTGCCCGCTGCTGGACAGGGGCTCGGCTGTTGGGCA
CTGACAATTCCGTGGTGTTGTCGGGGAAATCATCGTCCTTTCCTTGGCTGCTCGCCTGTGTTGCCACCTG
GATTCTGCGCGGGACGTCCTTCTGCTACGTCCCTTCGGCCCTCAATCCAGCGGACCTTCCTTCCCGCGGC
CTGCTGCCGGCTCTGCGGCCTCTTCCGCGTCTACGCCTTCGCCCTCAGACGAGTCGGATCTCCCTTTGGG
CCGCCTCCCCGCAGGTACCTTTAAGACCAATGACTTACAAGGCAGCTGTAGATCTTAGCCACTTTTTAAA
AGAAAAGGGGGGACTGGAAGGGCTAATTCACTCCCAAAGAAGTCAAGATCTGCTTTTTGCCTGTACTGGG
TCTCTCTGGTTAGACCAGAGTCTCTCTGGTTAGACCAGATCTGAGCCTGGGAGCTCTCTGGCTAACTAGG
GAACCCACTGCTTAAGCCTCAATAAAGCTTGCCTTGAGTGCTTCAAGTAGTGTGTGCCCGTCTGTTGTGT
GACTCTGGTAACTAGAGATCCCTCAGACCCTTTTAGTCAGTGTGGAAAATCTCTAGCAGTTTAAACCCGC
TGATCAGCCTCGACTGTGCCTTCTAGTTGCCAGCCATCTGTTGTTTGCCCCTCCCCCGTGCCTTCCTTGA
CCCTGGAAGGTGCCACTCCCACTGTCCTTTCCTAATAAAATGAGGAAATTGCATCGCATTGTCTGAGTAG
GTGTCATTCTATTCTGGGGGGTGGGGTGGGGCAGGACAGCAAGGGGGAGGATTGGGAAGTCAATAGCAGG
CATGCTGGGGATGCGGTGGGCTCTATGGGCGGCCGTTAATTAAGCTTTTGTTCCCTTTAGTGAGGGTTAA
TTGCGCGCTTGGCGTAATCATGGTCATAGCTGTTTCCTGTGTGAAATTGTTATCCGCTCACAATTCCACA
CAACATACGAGCCGGAAGCATAAAGTGTAAAGCCTGGGGTGCCTAATGAGTGAGCTAACTCACATTAATT
GCGTTGCGCTCACTGCCCGCTTTCCAGTCGGGAAACCTGTCGTGCCAGCTGCATTAATGAATCGGCCAAC
GCGCGGGGAGAGGCGGTTTGCGTATTGGGCGCTCTTCCGCTTCCTCGCTCACTGACTCGCTGCGCTCGGT
CGTTCGGCTGCGGCGAGCGGTATCAGCTCACTCAAAGGCGGTAATACGGTTATCCACAGAATCAGGGGAT
AACGCAGGAAAGAACATGTGAGCAAAAGGCCAGCAAAAGGCCAGGAACCGTAAAAAGGCCGCGTTGCTGG
CGTTTTTCCATAGGCTCCGCCCCCCTGACGAGCATCACAAAAATCGACGCTCAAGTCAGAGGTGGCGAAA
CCCGACAGGACTATAAAGATACCAGGCGTTTCCCCCTGGAAGCTCCCTCGTGCGCTCTCCTGTTCCGACC
CTGCCGCTTACCGGATACCTGTCCGCCTTTCTCCCTTCGGGAAGCGTGGCGCTTTCTCATAGCTCACGCT
GTAGGTATCTCAGTTCGGTGTAGGTCGTTCGCTCCAAGCTGGGCTGTGTGCACGAACCCCCCGTTCAGCC
CGACCGCTGCGCCTTATCCGGTAACTATCGTCTTGAGTCCAACCCGGTAAGACACGACTTATCGCCACTG
GCAGCAGCCACTGGTAACAGGATTAGCAGAGCGAGGTATGTAGGCGGTGCTACAGAGTTCTTGAAGTGGT
GGCCTAACTACGGCTACACTAGAAGGACAGTATTTGGTATCTGCGCTCTGCTGAAGCCAGTTACCTTCGG
AAAAAGAGTTGGTAGCTCTTGATCCGGCAAACAAACCACCGCTGGTAGCGGTGGTTTTTTTGTTTGCAAG
CAGCAGATTACGCGCAGAAAAAAAGGATCTCAAGAAGATCCTTTGATCTTTTCTACGGGGTCTGACGCTC
AGTGGAACGAAAACTCACGTTAAGGGATTTTGGTCATGAGATTATCAAAAAGGATCTTCACCTAGATCCT
TTTAAATTAAAAATGAAGTTTTAAATCAATCTAAAGTATATATGAGTAAACTTGGTCTGACAGTTACCAA
TGCTTAATCAGTGAGGCACCTATCTCAGCGATCTGTCTATTTCGTTCATCCATAGTTGCCTGACTCCCCG
TCGTGTAGATAACTACGATACGGGAGGGCTTACCATCTGGCCCCAGTGCTGCAATGATACCGCGAGACCC
ACGCTCACCGGCTCCAGATTTATCAGCAATAAACCAGCCAGCCGGAAGGGCCGAGCGCAGAAGTGGTCCT
GCAACTTTATCCGCCTCCATCCAGTCTATTAATTGTTGCCGGGAAGCTAGAGTAAGTAGTTCGCCAGTTA
ATAGTTTGCGCAACGTTGTTGCCATTGCTACAGGCATCGTGGTGTCACGCTCGTCGTTTGGTATGGCTTC
ATTCAGCTCCGGTTCCCAACGATCAAGGCGAGTTACATGATCCCCCATGTTGTGCAAAAAAGCGGTTAGC
TCCTTCGGTCCTCCGATCGTTGTCAGAAGTAAGTTGGCCGCAGTGTTATCACTCATGGTTATGGCAGCAC
TGCATAATTCTCTTACTGTCATGCCATCCGTAAGATGCTTTTCTGTGACTGGTGAGTACTCAACCAAGTC
ATTCTGAGAATAGTGTATGCGGCGACCGAGTTGCTCTTGCCCGGCGTCAATACGGGATAATACCGCGCCA
CATAGCAGAACTTTAAAAGTGCTCATCATTGGAAAACGTTCTTCGGGGCGAAAACTCTCAAGGATCTTAC
CGCTGTTGAGATCCAGTTCGATGTAACCCACTCGTGCACCCAACTGATCTTCAGCATCTTTTACTTTCAC
CAGCGTTTCTGGGTGAGCAAAAACAGGAAGGCAAAATGCCGCAAAAAAGGGAATAAGGGCGACACGGAAA
TGTTGAATACTCATACTCTTCCTTTTTCAATATTATTGAAGCATTTATCAGGGTTATTGTCTCATGAGCG
GATACATATTTGAATGTATTTAGAAAAATAAACAAATAGGGGTTCCGCGCACATTTCCCCGAAAAGTGCC
AC
Features (pLannotate 1.2.2; 28 found; start..end, strand, type, name):
     30..458     -  rep_origin     f1 ori (sequence partly withheld): f1 bacteriophage origin of replication; arrow indicates direction of (+) strand synthesis
    463..618     -  CDS            lacZα (fragment): LacZα fragment of β-galactosidase; lacZ fragment
    626..644     +  promoter       T7 promoter: promoter for bacteriophage T7 RNA polymerase
    658..958     +  enhancer       CMV enhancer: human cytomegalovirus immediate early enhancer
    959..1158    +  promoter       CMV promoter: human cytomegalovirus (CMV) immediate early promoter
   1176..1356    +  LTR            5' LTR (truncated): truncated 5' long terminal repeat (LTR) from HIV-1
   1403..1528    +  misc_feature   HIV-1 Ψ: packaging signal of human immunodeficiency virus type 1
   1512..1850    +  CDS            HIV-1 gag (fragment): gag protein from human immunodeficiency virus 1; gag
   2027..2260    +  misc_feature   RRE: The Rev response element (RRE) of HIV-1 allows for Rev-dependent mRNA export from the nucleus to the cytoplasm.
   2637..2737    +  CDS            Rev (fragment): human immunodeficiency virus 1 (HIV-1) Rev protein; rev; enhances nuclear export of unspliced and incompletely spliced viral mRNAs
   2787..2904    +  misc_feature   cPPT/CTS: central polypurine tract and central termination sequence of HIV-1
   2979..3219    +  promoter       U6 promoter: RNA polymerase III promoter for human U6 snRNA
   3266..3333    +  misc_RNA       tracrRNA (fragment): trans-activating CRISPR RNA for the Streptococcus pyogenes CRISPR/Cas9 system
   3356..3855    +  promoter       PGK promoter: mouse phosphoglycerate kinase 1 promoter
   3895..4491    +  CDS            PuroR (fragment): puromycin N-acetyltransferase; pac from Streptomyces; confers resistance to puromycin
   4564..5262    +  CDS            TagBFP: TagBFP is a basic (constitutively fluorescent) blue fluorescent protein published in 2008, derived from Entacmaea quadricolor. It is reported to be a very rapidly-maturing monomer with very low acid sensitivity.
   5274..5860    +  misc_feature   WPRE: woodchuck hepatitis virus posttranscriptional regulatory element
   5854..6000    +  CDS            nef (fragment): NEF_HV1LA - Experimental evidence at protein level: Swiss-Prot protein existence level 1. Extracellular Nef protein targets CD4(+) T-lymphocytes for apoptosis by interacting with CXCR4 surface receptors. From Human immunodeficiency virus type 1 group M subtype B (isolate Lai) (HIV-1).
   6008..6186    +  LTR            5' LTR (truncated): truncated 5' long terminal repeat (LTR) from HIV-1
   6212..6323    +  polyA_signal   bGH poly(A) signal: bovine growth hormone polyadenylation signal
   6462..6480    -  promoter       T3 promoter: promoter for bacteriophage T3 RNA polymerase
   6525..6541    -  protein_bind   lac operator: The lac repressor binds to the lac operator to inhibit transcription in E. coli. This inhibition can be relieved by adding lactose or isopropyl-β-D-thiogalactopyranoside (IPTG). lac repressor encoded by lacI
   6549..6579    -  promoter       lac promoter: promoter for the E. coli lac operon
   6594..6615    -  protein_bind   CAP binding site: CAP binding activates transcription in the presence of cAMP. E. coli catabolite activator protein
   6628..6720    -  CDS            lacI (fragment): lac repressor; lacI; The lac repressor binds to the lac operator to inhibit transcription in E. coli. This inhibition can be relieved by adding lactose or isopropyl-β-D-thiogalactopyranoside (IPTG).
   6903..7491    -  rep_origin     ori: high-copy-number ColE1/pMB1/pBR322/pUC origin of replication
   7662..8522    -  CDS            AmpR: β-lactamase; bla; confers resistance to ampicillin, carbenicillin, and related antibiotics
   8523..8627    -  promoter       AmpR promoter: bla
