>Addgene plasmid #105033 | pKLV2-U6gRNA5(Vps25-g1)-PGKpuroBFP-W | addgene full sequence | sequence record 207378 | Addgene NGS Result
CTAAATTGTAAGCGTTAATATTTTGTTAAAATTCGCGTTAAATTTTTGTTAAATCAGCTCATTTTTTAAC
CAATAGGCCGAAATCGGCAAAATCCCTTATAAATCAAAAGAATAGACCGAGATAGGGT
[37 nt withheld, positions 129-165]
AAAGAACGTGGACTCCAACGTCAAAGG
[49 nt withheld, positions 193-241]
T
[91 nt withheld, positions 243-333]
G
[124 nt withheld, positions 335-458]
CCCATTCGCCATTCAGGCTGCGCAACTGTTGGGAAGGGCGATCGGTGCGGGCCTCTTCGCTATTACGCCA
GCTGGCGAAAGGGGGATGTGCTGCAAGGCGATTAAGTTGGGTAACGCCAGGGTTTTCCCAGTCACGACGT
TGTAAAACGACGGCCAGTGAGCGCGCGTAATACGACTCACTATAGGGCGAATTGACTAGTACATAACTTA
CGGTAAATGGCCCGCCTGGCTGACCGCCCAACGACCCCCGCCCATTGACGTCAATAATGACGTATGTTCC
CATAGTAACGCCAATAGGGACTTTCCATTGACGTCAATGGGTGGAGTATTTACGGTAAACTGCCCACTTG
GCAGTACATCAAGTGTATCATATGCCAAGTACGCCCCCTATTGACGTCAATGACGGTAAATGGCCCGCCT
GGCATTATGCCCAGTACATGACCTTATGGGACTTTCCTACTTGGCAGTACATCTACGTATTAGTCATCGC
TATTACCATGGTGATGCGGTTTTGGCAGTACATCAATGGGCGTGGATAGCGGTTTGACTCACGGGGATTT
CCAAGTCTCCACCCCATTGACGTCAATGGGAGTTTGTTTTGGCACCAAAATCAACGGGACTTTCCAAAAT
GTCGTAACAACTCCGCCCCATTGACGCAAATGGGCGGTAGGCGTGTACGGTGGGAGGTCTATATAAGCAG
CGCGTTTTGCCTGTACTGGGTCTCTCTGGTTAGACCAGATCTGAGCCTGGGAGCTCTCTGGCTAACTAGG
GAACCCACTGCTTAAGCCTCAATAAAGCTTGCCTTGAGTGCTTCAAGTAGTGTGTGCCCGTCTGTTGTGT
GACTCTGGTAACTAGAGATCCCTCAGACCCTTTTAGTCAGTGTGGAAAATCTCTAGCAGTGGCGCCCGAA
CAGGGACTTGAAAGCGAAAGGGAAACCAGAGGAGCTCTCTCGACGCAGGACTCGGCTTGCTGAAGCGCGC
ACGGCAAGAGGCGAGGGGCGGCGACTGGTGAGTACGCCAAAAATTTTGACTAGCGGAGGCTAGAAGGAGA
GAGATGGGTGCGAGAGCGTCAGTATTAAGCGGGGGAGAATTAGATCGCGATGGGAAAAAATTCGGTTAAG
GCCAGGGGGAAAGAAAAAATATAAATTAAAACATATAGTATGGGCAAGCAGGGAGCTAGAACGATTCGCA
GTTAATCCTGGCCTGTTAGAAACATCAGAAGGCTGTAGACAAATACTGGGACAGCTACAACCATCCCTTC
AGACAGGATCAGAAGAACTTAGATCATTATATAATACAGTAGCAACCCTCTATTGTGTGCATCAAAGGAT
AGAGATAAAAGACACCAAGGAAGCTTTAGACAAGATAGAGGAAGAGCAAAACAAAAGTAAGACCACCGCA
CAGCAAGCGGCCGGCCGCGCTGATCTTCAGACCTGGAGGAGGAGATATGAGGGACAATTGGAGAAGTGAA
TTATATAAATATAAAGTAGTAAAAATTGAACCATTAGGAGTAGCACCCACCAAGGCAAAGAGAAGAGTGG
TGCAGAGAGAAAAAAGAGCAGTGGGAATAGGAGCTTTGTTCCTTGGGTTCTTGGGAGCAGCAGGAAGCAC
TATGGGCGCAGCGTCAATGACGCTGACGGTACAGGCCAGACAATTATTGTCTGGTATAGTGCAGCAGCAG
AACAATTTGCTGAGGGCTATTGAGGCGCAACAGCATCTGTTGCAACTCACAGTCTGGGGCATCAAGCAGC
TCCAGGCAAGAATCCTGGCTGTGGAAAGATACCTAAAGGATCAACAGCTCCTGGGGATTTGGGGTTGCTC
TGGAAAACTCATTTGCACCACTGCTGTGCCTTGGAATGCTAGTTGGAGTAATAAATCTCTGGAACAGATT
TGGAATCACACGACCTGGATGGAGTGGGACAGAGAAATTAACAATTACACAAGCTTAATACACTCCTTAA
TTGAAGAATCGCAAAACCAGCAAGAAAAGAATGAACAAGAATTATTGGAATTAGATAAATGGGCAAGTTT
GTGGAATTGGTTTAACATAACAAATTGGCTGTGGTATATAAAATTATTCATAATGATAGTAGGAGGCTTG
GTAGGTTTAAGAATAGTTTTTGCTGTACTTTCTATAGTGAATAGAGTTAGGCAGGGATATTCACCATTAT
CGTTTCAGACCCACCTCCCAACCCCGAGGGGACCCGACAGGCCCGAAGGAATAGAAGAAGAAGGTGGAGA
GAGAGACAGAGACAGATCCATTCGATTAGTGAACGGATCGGCACTGCGTGCGCCAATTCTGCAGACAAAT
GGCAGTATTCATCCACAATTTTAAAAGAAAAGGGGGGATTGGGGGGTACAGTGCAGGGGAAAGAATAGTA
GACATAATAGCAACAGACATACAAACTAAAGAATTACAAAAACAAATTACAAAAATTCAAAATTTTCGGG
TTTATTACAGGGACAGCAGAGATCCAGTTTGGTTAGTACCGGGCCCTACGCGTCCAAGGTCGGGCAGGAA
GAGGGCCTATTTCCCATGATTCCTTCATATTTGCATATACGATACAAGGCTGTTAGAGAGATAATTAGAA
TTAATTTGACTGTAAACACAAAGATATTAGTACAAAATACGTGACGTAGAAAGTAATAATTTCTTGGGTA
GTTTGCAGTTTTAAAATTATGTTTTAAAATGGACTATCATATGCTTACCGTAACTTGAAAGTATTTCGAT
TTCTTGGCTTTATATATCTTGTGGAAAGGACGAAACACCGCAATCTGAATTGACTCCACGTTTAAGAGCT
ATGCTGGAAACAGCATAGCAAGTTTAAATAAGGCTAGTCCGTTATCAACTTGAAAAAGTGGCACCGAGTC
GGTGCTTTTTTTGGATCCAATTCTACCGGGTAGGGGAGGCGCTTTTCCCAAGGCAGTCTGGAGCATGCGC
TTTAGCAGCCCCGCTGGGCACTTGGCGCTACACAAGTGGCCTCTGGCCTCGCACACATTCCACATCCACC
GGTAGGCGCCAACCGGCTCCGTTCTTTGGTGGCCCCTTCGCGCCACCTTCTACTCCTCCCCTAGTCAGGA
AGTTCCCCCCCGCCCCGCAGCTCGCGTCGTGCAGGACGTGACAAATGGAAGTAGCACGTCTCACTAGTCT
CGTGCAGATGGACAGCACCGCTGAGCAATGGAAGCGGGTAGGCCTTTGGGGCAGCGGCCAATAGCAGCTT
TGCTCCTTCGCTTTCTGGGCTCAGAGGCTGGGAAGGGGTGGGTCCGGGGGCGGGCTCAGGGGCGGGCTCA
GGGGCGGGGCGGGCGCCCGAAGGTCCTCCGGAGGCCCGGCATTCTGCACGCTTCAAAAGCGCACGTCTGC
CGCGCTGTTCTCCTCTTCCTCATCTCCGGGCCTTTCGACCTGCATCCATCTAGATCTCGAGCAGCTGAAG
CTTACCATGACCGAGTACAAGCCCACGGTGCGCCTCGCCACCCGCGACGACGTCCCCAGGGCCGTACGCA
CCCTCGCCGCCGCGTTCGCCGACTACCCCGCCACGCGCCACACCGTCGATCCGGACCGCCACATCGAGCG
GGTCACCGAGCTGCAAGAACTCTTCCTCACGCGCGTCGGGCTCGACATCGGCAAGGTGTGGGTCGCGGAC
GACGGCGCCGCGGTGGCGGTCTGGACCACGCCGGAGAGCGTCGAAGCGGGGGCGGTGTTCGCCGAGATCG
GCCCGCGCATGGCCGAGTTGAGCGGTTCCCGGCTGGCCGCGCAGCAACAGATGGAAGGCCTCCTGGCGCC
GCACCGGCCCAAGGAGCCCGCGTGGTTCCTGGCCACCGTCGGCGTCTCGCCCGACCACCAGGGCAAGGGT
CTGGGCAGCGCCGTCGTGCTCCCCGGAGTGGAGGCGGCCGAGCGCGCCGGGGTGCCCGCCTTCCTGGAGA
CCTCCGCGCCCCGCAACCTCCCCTTCTACGAGCGGCTCGGCTTCACCGTCACCGCCGACGTCGAGGTGCC
CGAAGGACCGCGCACCTGGTGCATGACCCGCAAGCCCGGTGCCGGCGGCGGGTCCGGAGGAGAGGGCAGA
GGAAGTCTCCTAACATGCGGTGACGTGGAGGAGAATCCTGGCCCAATGAGCGAGCTGATTAAGGAGAACA
TGCACATGAAGCTGTACATGGAGGGCACCGTGGACAACCATCACTTCAAGTGCACATCCGAGGGCGAAGG
CAAGCCCTACGAGGGCACCCAGACCATGAGAATCAAGGTGGTCGAGGGCGGCCCTCTCCCCTTCGCCTTC
GACATCCTGGCTACTAGCTTCCTCTACGGCAGCAAGACCTTCATCAACCACACCCAGGGCATCCCCGACT
TCTTCAAGCAGTCCTTCCCTGAGGGCTTCACATGGGAGAGAGTCACCACATACGAGGACGGGGGCGTGCT
GACCGCTACCCAGGACACCAGCCTCCAGGACGGCTGCCTCATCTACAACGTCAAGATCAGAGGGGTGAAC
TTCACATCCAACGGCCCTGTGATGCAGAAGAAAACACTCGGCTGGGAGGCCTTCACCGAGACGCTGTACC
CCGCTGACGGCGGCCTGGAAGGCAGAAACGACATGGCCCTGAAGCTCGTGGGCGGGAGCCATCTGATCGC
AAACATCAAGACCACATATAGATCCAAGAAACCCGCTAAGAACCTCAAGATGCCTGGCGTCTACTATGTG
GACTACAGACTGGAAAGAATCAAGGAGGCCAACAACGAGACCTACGTCGAGCAGCACGAGGTGGCAGTGG
CCAGATACTGCGACCTCCCTAGCAAACTGGGGCACAAGCTTAATTGAGCGGCCGCTCAACCTCTGGATTA
CAAAATTTGTGAAAGATTGACTGGTATTCTTAACTATGTTGCTCCTTTTACGCTATGTGGATACGCTGCT
TTAATGCCTTTGTATCATGCTATTGCTTCCCGTATGGCTTTCATTTTCTCCTCCTTGTATAAATCCTGGT
TGCTGTCTCTTTATGAGGAGTTGTGGCCCGTTGTCAGGCAACGTGGCGTGGTGTGCACTGTGTTTGCTGA
CGCAACCCCCACTGGTTGGGGCATTGCCACCACCTGTCAGCTCCTTTCCGGGACTTTCGCTTTCCCCCTC
CCTATTGCCACGGCGGAACTCATCGCCGCCTGCCTTGCCCGCTGCTGGACAGGGGCTCGGCTGTTGGGCA
CTGACAATTCCGTGGTGTTGTCGGGGAAATCATCGTCCTTTCCTTGGCTGCTCGCCTGTGTTGCCACCTG
GATTCTGCGCGGGACGTCCTTCTGCTACGTCCCTTCGGCCCTCAATCCAGCGGACCTTCCTTCCCGCGGC
CTGCTGCCGGCTCTGCGGCCTCTTCCGCGTCTACGCCTTCGCCCTCAGACGAGTCGGATCTCCCTTTGGG
CCGCCTCCCCGCAGGTACCTTTAAGACCAATGACTTACAAGGCAGCTGTAGATCTTAGCCACTTTTTAAA
AGAAAAGGGGGGACTGGAAGGGCTAATTCACTCCCAAAGAAGTCAAGATCTGCTTTTTGCCTGTACTGGG
TCTCTCTGGTTAGACCAGAGTCTCTCTGGTTAGACCAGATCTGAGCCTGGGAGCTCTCTGGCTAACTAGG
GAACCCACTGCTTAAGCCTCAATAAAGCTTGCCTTGAGTGCTTCAAGTAGTGTGTGCCCGTCTGTTGTGT
GACTCTGGTAACTAGAGATCCCTCAGACCCTTTTAGTCAGTGTGGAAAATCTCTAGCAGTTTAAACCCGC
TGATCAGCCTCGACTGTGCCTTCTAGTTGCCAGCCATCTGTTGTTTGCCCCTCCCCCGTGCCTTCCTTGA
CCCTGGAAGGTGCCACTCCCACTGTCCTTTCCTAATAAAATGAGGAAATTGCATCGCATTGTCTGAGTAG
GTGTCATTCTATTCTGGGGGGTGGGGTGGGGCAGGACAGCAAGGGGGAGGATTGGGAAGTCAATAGCAGG
CATGCTGGGGATGCGGTGGGCTCTATGGGCGGCCGTTAATTAAGCTTTTGTTCCCTTTAGTGAGGGTTAA
TTGCGCGCTTGGCGTAATCATGGTCATAGCTGTTTCCTGTGTGAAATTGTTATCCGCTCACAATTCCACA
CAACATACGAGCCGGGAGCATAAAGTGTAAAGCCTGGGGTGCCTAATGAGTGAGCTAACTCACATTAATT
GCGTTGCGCTCACTGCCCGCTTTCCAGTCGGGAAACCTGTCGTGCCAGCTGCATTAATGAATCGGCCAAC
GCGCGGGGAGAGGCGGTTTGCGTATTGGGCGCTCTTCCGCTTCCTCGCTCACTGACTCGCTGCGCTCGGT
CGTTCGGCTGCGGCGAGCGGTATCAGCTCACTCAAAGGCGGTAATACGGTTATCCACAGAATCAGGGGAT
AACGCAGGAAAGAACATGTGAGCAAAAGGCCAGCAAAAGGCCAGGAACCGTAAAAAGGCCGCGTTGCTGG
CGTTTTTCCATAGGCTCCGCCCCCCTGACGAGCATCACAAAAATCGACGCTCAAGTCAGAGGTGGCGAAA
CCCGACAGGACTATAAAGATACCAGGCGTTTCCCCCTGGAAGCTCCCTCGTGCGCTCTCCTGTTCCGACC
CTGCCGCTTACCGGATACCTGTCCGCCTTTCTCCCTTCGGGAAGCGTGGCGCTTTCTCATAGCTCACGCT
GTAGGTATCTCAGTTCGGTGTAGGTCGTTCGCTCCAAGCTGGGCTGTGTGCACGAACCCCCCGTTCAGCC
CGACCGCTGCGCCTTATCCGGTAACTATCGTCTTGAGTCCAACCCGGTAAGACACGACTTATCGCCACTG
GCAGCAGCCACTGGTAACAGGATTAGCAGAGCGAGGTATGTAGGCGGTGCTACAGAGTTCTTGAAGTGGT
GGCCTAACTACGGCTACACTAGAAGAACAGTATTTGGTATCTGCGCTCTGCTGAAGCCAGTTACCTTCGG
AAAAAGAGTTGGTAGCTCTTGATCCGGCAAACAAACCACCGCTGGTAGCGGTGGTTTTTTTGTTTGCAAG
CAGCAGATTACGCGCAGAAAAAAAGGATCTCAAGAAGATCCTTTGATCTTTTCTACGGGGTCTGACGCTC
AGTGGAACGAAAACTCACGTTAAGGGATTTTGGTCATGAGATTATCAAAAAGGATCTTCACCTAGATCCT
TTTAAATTAAAAATGAAGTTTTAAATCAATCTAAAGTATATATGAGTAAACTTGGTCTGACAGTTACCAA
TGCTTAATCAGTGAGGCACCTATCTCAGCGATCTGTCTATTTCGTTCATCCATAGTTGCCTGACTCCCCG
TCGTGTAGATAACTACGATACGGGAGGGCTTACCATCTGGCCCCAGTGCTGCAATGATACCGCGAGACCC
ACGCTCACCGGCTCCAGATTTATCAGCAATAAACCAGCCAGCCGGAAGGGCCGAGCGCAGAAGTGGTCCT
GCAACTTTATCCGCCTCCATCCAGTCTATTAATTGTTGCCGGGAAGCTAGAGTAAGTAGTTCGCCAGTTA
ATAGTTTGCGCAACGTTGTTGCCATTGCTACAGGCATCGTGGTGTCACGCTCGTCGTTTGGTATGGCTTC
ATTCAGCTCCGGTTCCCAACGATCAAGGCGAGTTACATGATCCCCCATGTTGTGCAAAAAAGCGGTTAGC
TCCTTCGGTCCTCCGATCGTTGTCAGAAGTAAGTTGGCCGCAGTGTTATCACTCATGGTTATGGCAGCAC
TGCATAATTCTCTTACTGTCATGCCATCCGTAAGATGCTTTTCTGTGACTGGTGAGTACTCAACCAAGTC
ATTCTGAGAATAGTGTATGCGGCGACCGAGTTGCTCTTGCCCGGCGTCAATACGGGATAATACCGCGCCA
CATAGCAGAACTTTAAAAGTGCTCATCATTGGAAAACGTTCTTCGGGGCGAAAACTCTCAAGGATCTTAC
CGCTGTTGAGATCCAGTTCGATGTAACCCACTCGTGCACCCAACTGATCTTCAGCATCTTTTACTTTCAC
CAGCGTTTCTGGGTGAGCAAAAACAGGAAGGCAAAATGCCGCAAAAAAGGGAATAAGGGCGACACGGAAA
TGTTGAATACTCATACTCTTCCTTTTTCAATATTATTGAAGCATTTATCAGGGTTATTGTCTCATGAGCG
GATACATATTTGAATGTATTTAGAAAAATAAACAAATAGGGGTTCCGCGCACATTTCCCCGAAAAGTGCC
AC
Features (pLannotate 1.2.2; 28 found; start..end, strand, type, name):
     30..458     -  rep_origin     f1 ori (sequence partly withheld): f1 bacteriophage origin of replication; arrow indicates direction of (+) strand synthesis
    463..618     -  CDS            lacZα (fragment): LacZα fragment of β-galactosidase; lacZ fragment
    626..644     +  promoter       T7 promoter: promoter for bacteriophage T7 RNA polymerase
    658..958     +  enhancer       CMV enhancer: human cytomegalovirus immediate early enhancer
    959..1158    +  promoter       CMV promoter: human cytomegalovirus (CMV) immediate early promoter
   1176..1356    +  LTR            5' LTR (truncated): truncated 5' long terminal repeat (LTR) from HIV-1
   1403..1528    +  misc_feature   HIV-1 Ψ: packaging signal of human immunodeficiency virus type 1
   1512..1850    +  CDS            HIV-1 gag (fragment): gag protein from human immunodeficiency virus 1; gag
   2027..2260    +  misc_feature   RRE: The Rev response element (RRE) of HIV-1 allows for Rev-dependent mRNA export from the nucleus to the cytoplasm.
   2637..2737    +  CDS            Rev (fragment): human immunodeficiency virus 1 (HIV-1) Rev protein; rev; enhances nuclear export of unspliced and incompletely spliced viral mRNAs
   2787..2904    +  misc_feature   cPPT/CTS: central polypurine tract and central termination sequence of HIV-1
   2979..3219    +  promoter       U6 promoter: RNA polymerase III promoter for human U6 snRNA
   3266..3333    +  misc_RNA       tracrRNA (fragment): trans-activating CRISPR RNA for the Streptococcus pyogenes CRISPR/Cas9 system
   3356..3855    +  promoter       PGK promoter: mouse phosphoglycerate kinase 1 promoter
   3895..4491    +  CDS            PuroR (fragment): puromycin N-acetyltransferase; pac from Streptomyces; confers resistance to puromycin
   4564..5262    +  CDS            TagBFP: TagBFP is a basic (constitutively fluorescent) blue fluorescent protein published in 2008, derived from Entacmaea quadricolor. It is reported to be a very rapidly-maturing monomer with very low acid sensitivity.
   5274..5860    +  misc_feature   WPRE: woodchuck hepatitis virus posttranscriptional regulatory element
   5854..6000    +  CDS            nef (fragment): NEF_HV1LA - Experimental evidence at protein level: Swiss-Prot protein existence level 1. Extracellular Nef protein targets CD4(+) T-lymphocytes for apoptosis by interacting with CXCR4 surface receptors. From Human immunodeficiency virus type 1 group M subtype B (isolate Lai) (HIV-1).
   6008..6186    +  LTR            5' LTR (truncated): truncated 5' long terminal repeat (LTR) from HIV-1
   6212..6323    +  polyA_signal   bGH poly(A) signal: bovine growth hormone polyadenylation signal
   6462..6480    -  promoter       T3 promoter: promoter for bacteriophage T3 RNA polymerase
   6525..6541    -  protein_bind   lac operator: The lac repressor binds to the lac operator to inhibit transcription in E. coli. This inhibition can be relieved by adding lactose or isopropyl-β-D-thiogalactopyranoside (IPTG). lac repressor encoded by lacI
   6549..6579    -  promoter       lac promoter: promoter for the E. coli lac operon
   6594..6615    -  protein_bind   CAP binding site: CAP binding activates transcription in the presence of cAMP. E. coli catabolite activator protein
   6628..6720    -  CDS            lacI (fragment): lac repressor; lacI; The lac repressor binds to the lac operator to inhibit transcription in E. coli. This inhibition can be relieved by adding lactose or isopropyl-β-D-thiogalactopyranoside (IPTG).
   6903..7491    -  rep_origin     ori: high-copy-number ColE1/pMB1/pBR322/pUC origin of replication
   7662..8522    -  CDS            AmpR: β-lactamase; bla; confers resistance to ampicillin, carbenicillin, and related antibiotics
   8523..8627    -  promoter       AmpR promoter: bla
