[The description below was written by a language model from this plasmid's Addgene catalogue record and pLannotate feature annotations shown in this document.]
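Description:
pKLV2-U6gRNA5(Vps25-g1)-PGKpuroBFP-W is a lentiviral CRISPR guide RNA vector that expresses a single gRNA against mouse Vps25 together with a puromycin resistance and TagBFP marker cassette. It is built on the pKLV2-U6gRNA5(BbsI)-PGKpuroBFP-W backbone, with the guide cloned into BbsI sites that were destroyed in the process. In bacteria the 8,650 nt plasmid is maintained through a high-copy ColE1/pUC-type origin and selected with ampicillin via β-lactamase. An f1 origin and remnants of a lacZα/lac promoter cloning region flanked by T7 and T3 promoters are also present in the backbone.

The viral portion has a CMV enhancer/promoter placed upstream of a truncated HIV-1 5' LTR, an arrangement that typically drives genomic RNA transcription in packaging cells without Tat. It is followed by the Ψ packaging signal with a partial gag sequence, the RRE for Rev-dependent nuclear export, and the cPPT/CTS. Within the transfer cassette, a human U6 RNA polymerase III promoter drives the Vps25 guide fused to an S. pyogenes tracrRNA-derived scaffold. Downstream, a mouse PGK promoter drives puromycin N-acetyltransferase and then TagBFP; the annotation does not identify the linker between these two coding sequences. A WPRE enhances transcript expression, and the cassette ends in a truncated 3' LTR followed by a bGH polyadenylation signal.

No Cas9 is encoded, so the nuclease must be supplied separately, for example in Cas9-expressing cells. Transduced cells can be selected with puromycin or tracked by blue fluorescence. The associated work concerns a genome-wide CRISPR knockout screen on naive pluripotency, which suggests use for single-gene knockout of Vps25 in mouse cells.
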