Addgene plasmid #105033: pKLV2-U6gRNA5(Vps25-g1)-PGKpuroBFP-W
Purpose: Lentiviral gRNA plasmid targeting mouse Vps25 , co-expression of TagBFP
Depositing lab: Kosuke Yusa. Depositing organization: Wellcome Sanger Institute. Publication: Genome-wide CRISPR-KO Screen Uncovers mTORC1-Mediated Gsk3 Regulation in Naive Pluripotency Maintenance and Dissolution. Li M, Yu JSL, Tilgner K, Ong SH, Koike-Yusa H, Yusa K. Cell Rep. 2018 Jul 10;24(2):489-502. doi: 10.1016/j.celrep.2018.06.027. PubMed 29996108.
Backbone
  Vector backbone: pKLV2-U6gRNA5(BbsI)-PGKpuroBFP-W
  Backbone manufacturer: Yusa Lab
  Vector type: Mammalian Expression, Lentiviral, CRISPR
  Selectable markers: Puromycin
Growth in bacteria
  Bacterial resistance: Ampicillin, 100 μg/mL
  Growth temperature: 37°C
  Growth strain: NEB Stable
  Copy number: High Copy
Gene/Insert
  Gene/Insert name: Vps25
  gRNA/shRNA sequence: CAATCTGAATTGACTCCAC
  Species: M. musculus (mouse)
  Entrez Gene: Vps25 (a.k.a. AW107467, D11Wsu68e, 1110020N13Rik)
  Promoter: U6
  Cloning method: Restriction Enzyme; 5′ cloning site BbsI (destroyed during cloning); 3′ cloning site BbsI (destroyed during cloning)
  Sequencing primers: 5′ LKO.1 5'
Terms and licenses: Academic/Nonprofit Terms; Industry Terms: Not Available to Industry
How to cite: pKLV2-U6gRNA5(Vps25-g1)-PGKpuroBFP-W was a gift from Kosuke Yusa (Addgene plasmid # 105033 ; http://n2t.net/addgene:105033 ; RRID:Addgene_105033)
